Addgene plasmid #12051: pAG221 MDFIC 3'UTR mut
Depositing lab: David Bartel. Depositing organization: Whitehead Institute for Biomedical Research. Publication: The widespread impact of mammalian MicroRNAs on mRNA repression and evolution. Farh KK, Grimson A, Jan C, Lewis BP, Johnston WK, Lim LP, Burge CB, Bartel DP. Science. 2005 Dec 16. 310(5755):1817-21. 10.1126/science.1121158 PubMed 16308420.
Backbone
  Vector backbone: pIS2
  Backbone manufacturer: pIS2 derived from pRL-SV40 (Promega)
  Backbone size w/o insert (bp): 3700
  Vector type: Mammalian Expression, Luciferase
Growth in bacteria
  Bacterial resistance: Ampicillin, 100 μg/mL
  Growth temperature: 37°C
  Growth strain: DH5alpha
  Copy number: High Copy
Gene/Insert
  Gene/Insert name: N22 3'UTR mut (alt name: MDFIC)
  Species: H. sapiens (human)
  Insert size (bp): 390
  Mutation: Mutations in microRNA recognition sites (seed matches).
  GenBank ID: NM_199072
  Entrez Gene: MDFIC (a.k.a. HIC, LMPHM12, MDFIC1)
  Cloning method: Restriction Enzyme; 5′ cloning site SacI (not destroyed); 3′ cloning site SpeI (not destroyed)
  Sequencing primers: 5′ EBV rev primer (GTGGTTTGTCCAAACTCATC)
Terms and licenses: Academic/Nonprofit Terms; Industry Terms: Not Available to Industry
Depositor comments: MDFIC mutant 3'UTR in renilla luciferase reporter plasmid.
How to cite: pAG221 MDFIC 3'UTR mut was a gift from David Bartel (Addgene plasmid # 12051 ; http://n2t.net/addgene:12051 ; RRID:Addgene_12051)
