[The description below was written by a language model from this plasmid's Addgene catalogue record.]
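Description:
pAG221 MDFIC 3'UTR mut is a mammalian luciferase reporter plasmid built on pIS2, a roughly 3.7 kb backbone derived from the commercial Renilla luciferase vector pRL-SV40. It is maintained in E. coli as a high-copy plasmid under ampicillin selection. The record gives no feature table and does not name the promoter or polyadenylation signal. The pRL-SV40 parent conventionally drives Renilla luciferase from the SV40 early enhancer/promoter, but that detail is inferred from the backbone lineage and is not stated for this construct.

The insert is a fragment of about 390 bp from the 3' untranslated region of human MDFIC, listed under the alternative insert name N22. It was cloned between SacI and SpeI sites, both of which were retained. According to the depositor comment, this places the UTR in a Renilla luciferase reporter, so the luciferase transcript carries the MDFIC UTR segment and reporter output reflects any post-transcriptional regulation acting through that sequence. In this version the microRNA recognition sites, specifically the seed matches, have been mutated. The record does not state which microRNA or microRNAs target these sites, nor the exact nucleotide changes.

This kind of construct typically serves as the negative-control partner to a reporter with the intact UTR. If the wild-type UTR is repressed in transfected mammalian cells and the seed-mutant version is not, the repression can be attributed to direct microRNA pairing at those sites. This use is consistent with the associated study of how mammalian microRNAs affect mRNA repression and evolution.
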