>Addgene plasmid #12051 | pAG221 MDFIC 3'UTR mut | addgene partial sequence | sequence record 18644 | 12051 with EBV-rev
TGCTCGAGCGGCCGCTCTAGAACAACTAGTTTTTCAAAAAGCTGTATTCCTACAACTAATAAAAAAGTAT
GCTGAACCGACTGTTCTTTTAACTGGTTAAACCGACACACAGTTTAGGGTGTCCACCTAAATCTTTGTCA
AAAATCTAAATAATTCATTTAAATAGCAGGTGAATCACTCATTCTAAGAGAGTCCTCAAATGCCACATTC
TCCCTGAAACCTTACTGAATATTCTGGTAGCAATTCTCTGCATATTCCAACAGCATTTTGAGTTTATTTC
TCTTATAATCCTCACTTCAGTATGCCTTGTGGTATGGTTCATTCTTTACAGATCTCCTTAGTCTGCTAAA
TCTCATGTTCCTGTGGACAGGAGTGGAATTGTATCTGTCCCCACAGTCTGAGGAAGAGAGTCCACACAGA
GCTCCTAGAATTATTGTTCATTTTTGAGAACTCGCTCAACGAACGATTTGATATATTTTCCCATTTCATC
AGGTGCATCTTCTTGCGAAAAATGAAGACCTTTTACTTTGACAAATTCAGTATTAGGAAACTTCTTGGCA
CCTTCAACAATAGCATTGGAAAAGAATCCTGGGTCCGATTCAATAAACATTTTTGGTAAATCATCACTTG
CACGTAGATNAGCATTATAATTCCTAACAATTTGTACAACGTCAGGTTTACCACCTTTTACTAACGGGAT
TTCACGAGGCCATGATAATGTTGGACGACGAACTTCACCTTTCTCTTTGAATGGNTCAAGATATGCTGCA
AATTCTTCTGGTTCTAACTTTCTCATGATTTTTGATGGCAACATGGTTTCCCACGAAGN
